Addgene plasmid #16097: pcDNAOX-Shab4
Depositing lab: Larry Salkoff. Depositing organization: Washington University in Saint Louis. Publication: Eight potassium channel families revealed by the C. elegans genome project. Wei A, Jegla T, Salkoff L. Neuropharmacology. 1996 . 35(7):805-29. 10.1016/0028-3908(96)00126-8 PubMed 8938713.
Backbone
  Vector backbone: pcDNAOX
  Backbone size w/o insert (bp): 5700
  Vector type: Mammalian expression & Oocyte expression
  Selectable markers: Neomycin (select with G418)
Growth in bacteria
  Bacterial resistance: Ampicillin, 100 μg/mL
  Growth temperature: 37°C
  Growth strain: DH5alpha
  Copy number: Unknown
Gene/Insert
  Gene/Insert name: Voltage-gated K+ channel (alt names: C32C4.1; KCNB/KCNC)
  Species: C. elegans (nematode)
  Insert size (bp): 1740
  GenBank ID: NM_073324
  Cloning method: Restriction Enzyme; 5′ cloning site EcoRI (not destroyed); 3′ cloning site Xho1 (not destroyed)
  Sequencing primers: 5′ T7; 3′ SP6
Terms and licenses: Academic/Nonprofit Terms; Industry Terms: Not Available to Industry
How to cite: pcDNAOX-Shab4 was a gift from Larry Salkoff (Addgene plasmid # 16097 ; http://n2t.net/addgene:16097 ; RRID:Addgene_16097)
