[The description below was written by a language model from this plasmid's Addgene catalogue record.]
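Description:
pcDNAOX-Shab4 is a dual-purpose expression plasmid built on the pcDNAOX backbone (about 5.7 kb without insert), catalogued for both mammalian cell expression and oocyte expression. It is propagated in E. coli under ampicillin selection, and it carries a neomycin resistance marker so that transfected mammalian cells can be selected with G418. The copy number is recorded as unknown, and the record does not state the origin of replication.

The insert is a roughly 1.74 kb cDNA from Caenorhabditis elegans encoding a voltage-gated potassium channel, corresponding to the gene C32C4.1 and annotated as related to the KCNB/KCNC (Shab/Shaw-type) families, as the plasmid name also suggests. It was cloned by restriction digestion between an EcoRI site at the 5′ end and an XhoI site at the 3′ end. Both sites remain intact, so the coding fragment can be excised or moved to another vector. T7 and SP6 are listed as the 5′ and 3′ sequencing primers, indicating that these phage promoter sequences flank the cloning site. A T7 promoter upstream of the insert would be consistent with in vitro transcription of cRNA for oocyte injection, although the record does not explicitly describe this. The promoter driving mammalian expression is also not stated, and no epitope tags or fusion partners are recorded.

The plasmid comes from work surveying the potassium channel families revealed by the C. elegans genome. Its design suits heterologous expression of the nematode channel in oocytes or cultured mammalian cells, for example for functional characterization of its currents.
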