>Addgene plasmid #16097 | pcDNAOX-Shab4 | addgene partial sequence | sequence record 22809 | T7 5'-TAATACGACTCACTATAGGG-3'
AACGCTCAACTTTGGCAGAGCTAGCGTCGACGGTATCGATAAGCTTGATATCGAATTCGCCACCATGAGG
CTTAATGTTGGTGGAAAATCGTATTACGTTCGTGCGGAACTCTATACATCTGAATGGACAAGAATGCATG
AATTACTTGATTCAAGTCACGAAGAAAGGTTAAAAATGGTGGATGGGTTTGATTCTAAAACCGGAGAGTA
CTATCTGGAAAGAAATGCCAAATTGACTGACCATGTTATGGATTTTTTTGTGACAGGAAGCTTACATAAA
CCACAAAATGTTTGTGTCGAAAGATTTAAGGAGGAATTAGAGTACTGGAAGATAAAACCAGATCAGCTCT
CAACCTGCTGCCAAATCCCCAGTGAGCATCATGTTCGTAAACTTTCACGTGGAACGTCATTCAATGAAGA
CGACTATGTCACAGATTTCGATGGAGCGTGTTTCGCAGGACCACGTCTCGCAATGTGGAAATTCTTGGAG
GATCCTCAATCATCTGTATTCGCTGCCGTATTTGCTTTGCTATCTGTGTTTTTTGTTTTTGCATCAGTCG
TTGGTCTTATTCTTGGCTCAATGCCAGAGTTTCAGGCAGACTCGTCTAATGCAGCAACTTATCATGTTAT
GCATGTCAGGAGTCGACCGAATGATTATGGAAATTAATTTGGAAACGACGATGACGTGGCGCCCAATGAG
CTGCTCAAGGATTTTGTGTATAAACCTACCGACTCTCCGAATCTTCCACTTAC
